Addgene plasmid #206927: pAAV MP-135 mRFP
Purpose: The micro promoter MP-135 is an AAV specific strong promoter for gene expression in mammalian cells. The small size of the promoter (135 bp) allows delivery of large genes in AAV.
Depositing lab: Markus Grompe. Depositing organization: Oregon Health & Science University. Publication: Strong ubiquitous micro-promoters for recombinant adeno-associated viral vectors. Chai S, Wakefield L, Norgard M, Li B, Enicks D, Marks DL, Grompe M. Mol Ther Methods Clin Dev. 2023 May 17;29:504-512. doi: 10.1016/j.omtm.2023.05.013. eCollection 2023 Jun 8. PubMed 37287749.
Backbone
  Vector backbone: pAAV MP-135
  Backbone manufacturer: Sunghee Chai, Markus Grompe
  Backbone size w/o insert (bp): 4247
  Vector type: Mammalian Expression, AAV
Growth in bacteria
  Bacterial resistance: Ampicillin, 100 μg/mL
  Growth temperature: 30°C
  Growth strain: NEB Stable
  Copy number: Low Copy
Gene/Insert
  Gene/Insert name: mRFP
  Species: Synthetic
  Insert size (bp): 678
  Promoter: MP-135
  Cloning method: Restriction Enzyme; 5′ cloning site AgeI (unknown if destroyed); 3′ cloning site NsiI (unknown if destroyed)
Terms and licenses: Academic/Nonprofit Terms; Industry Terms: Not Available to Industry
Depositor comments: Intron and WPRE are cloned to enhance expression of transgene and as a stuffer DNA. These elements are not required for the promoter activity.
How to cite: pAAV MP-135 mRFP was a gift from Markus Grompe (Addgene plasmid # 206927 ; http://n2t.net/addgene:206927 ; RRID:Addgene_206927)
