[The description below was written by a language model from this plasmid's Addgene catalogue record and pLannotate feature annotations shown in this document.]
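Description:
pAAV MP-135 mRFP is a recombinant adeno-associated virus transfer plasmid for mammalian expression, in which a red fluorescent reporter is driven by MP-135, a 135 bp "micro-promoter" described as a strong promoter developed specifically for AAV vectors. The sequenced plasmid is about 4.9 kb. It is propagated in E. coli through a ColE1/pUC-type origin and selected with ampicillin via the β-lactamase gene and its native promoter; an f1 phage origin is also present. The catalogue lists the plasmid as low copy even though the annotated origin is of the high-copy type. Short annotated fragments of lacZα, lacI and SV40 large T antigen appear to be backbone remnants rather than functional genes.

The payload lies between two AAV2 inverted terminal repeats, which provide the cis signals for replication and packaging of the intervening DNA into AAV particles. Reading inward from the left ITR, the annotation tool recognises a fragment of the CMV immediate-early enhancer in the region where the promoter sits. MP-135 itself is not annotated as a named feature, so its exact composition cannot be read from the table. This is followed by a chimeric β-globin/immunoglobulin intron, the 678 bp mammalian codon-optimised mRFP1 coding sequence (a monomeric DsRed derivative, cloned between AgeI and NsiI sites), a WPRE, and an SV40 polyadenylation signal. According to the depositor, the intron and WPRE enhance transgene expression and act as stuffer DNA, but are not needed for promoter activity.

The construct serves as a reporter for MP-135 activity in mammalian cells. It also serves as a starting vector in which the compact promoter leaves more of AAV's limited packaging capacity for large genes.
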