Features (pLannotate 1.2.2; 14 found; start..end, strand, type, name):
    125..229     -  promoter       AmpR promoter: bla
    282..710     -  rep_origin     f1 ori (sequence partly withheld): f1 bacteriophage origin of replication; arrow indicates direction of (+) strand synthesis
    715..784     -  CDS            lacZα (fragment): LacZα fragment of β-galactosidase; lacZ fragment
    779..911     -  repeat_region  AAV2 ITR (fragment): inverted terminal repeat of adeno-associated virus serotype 2 inverted
    972..1094    +  enhancer       CMV enhancer (fragment): human cytomegalovirus immediate early enhancer
   1278..1410    +  intron         chimeric intron: chimera between introns from human β-globin and immunoglobulin heavy chain genes
   1453..2130    +  CDS            mRFP1: monomeric derivative of DsRed (Campbell et al., 2002) mammalian codon-optimized
   2149..2737    +  misc_feature   WPRE: woodchuck hepatitis virus posttranscriptional regulatory element
   2780..2901    -  polyA_signal   SV40 poly(A) signal: SV40 polyadenylation signal
   2924..2992    -  CDS            large T antigen (fragment): large T antigen from SV40 (simian virus 40)
   3063..3196    +  repeat_region  AAV2 ITR: inverted terminal repeat of adeno-associated virus serotype 2 inverted
   3190..3246    -  CDS            lacI (fragment): lac repressor; lacI; The lac repressor binds to the lac operator to inhibit transcription in E. coli. This inhibition can be relieved by adding lactose or isopropyl-β-D-thiogalactopyranoside (IPTG).
   3429..4017    -  rep_origin     ori: high-copy-number ColE1/pMB1/pBR322/pUC origin of replication
   4188..124     -  CDS            AmpR (across the origin): β-lactamase; bla; confers resistance to ampicillin, carbenicillin, and related antibiotics
>Addgene plasmid #206927 | pAAV MP-135 mRFP | addgene full sequence | sequence record 407771 | Addgene NGS Result
CTCGTGCACCCAACTGATCTTCAGCATCTTTTACTTTCACCAGCGTTTCTGGGTGAGCAAAAACAGGAAG
GCAAAATGCCGCAAAAAAGGGAATAAGGGCGACACGGAAATGTTGAATACTCATACTCTTCCTTTTTCAA
TATTATTGAAGCATTTATCAGGGTTATTGTCTCATGAGCGGATACATATTTGAATGTATTTAGAAAAATA
AACAAATAGGGGTTCCGCGCACATTTCCCCGAAAAGTGCCACCTAAATTGTAAGCGTTAATATTTTGTTA
AAATTCGCGTTAAATTTTTGTTAAATCAGCTCATTTTTTAACCAATAGGCCGAAATCGGCAAAATCCCTT
ATAAATCAAAAGAATAGACCGAGATAGGGT
[37 nt withheld, positions 381-417]
AAAGAACGTGGACTCCAACGTCAAAGG
[49 nt withheld, positions 445-493]
T
[91 nt withheld, positions 495-585]
G
[124 nt withheld, positions 587-710]
CCCATTCGCCATTCAGGCTGCGCAACTGTTGGGAAGGGCGATCGGTGCGGGCCTCTTCGCTATTACGCCA
GCTGCGCGCTCGCTCGCTCACTGAGGCCGCCCGGGCAAAGCCCGGGCGTCGGGCGACCTTTGGTCGCCCG
GCCTCAGTGAGCGAGCGAGCGCGCAGAGAGGGAGTGGCCAACTCCATCACTAGGGGTTCCTTGTAGTTAA
TGATTAACCCGCCATGCTACTTATCTACGTAGCCATGCTCTAGGAAGAGTACCATTGACGTCAATAATGA
CGTATGTTCCCATAGTAACGCCAATAGGGACTTTCCATTGACGTCAATGGGTGGAGTATTTACGGTAAAC
TGCCCACTTGGCAGTACATCAAGTGTATCATATGACGCGTGAATTCCATTTGTAACAAAAACTCATTATT
TACAGATGAGAAATTTATATTGTCAGCGTAATATCTGTGAGGCTAAACAGAGCTGGAGAGTATATAAAAG
CAGTGCGCCTTGGTGCAGAAGTACAGAGCTTAGGACACAGAGCTAGCTGCAGAAGTTGGTCGTGAGGCAC
TGGGCAGGTAAGTATCAAGGTTACAAGACAGGTTTAAGGAGACCAATAGAAACTGGGCTTGTCGAGACAG
AGAAGACTCTTGCGTTTCTGATAGGCACCTATTGGTCTTACTGACATCCACTTTGCCTTTCTCTCCACAG
GTGTCCACTCCCAGTTCAATTCACTGTGCACCGGTCGCCACCATGGCCTCCTCCGAGGACGTCATCAAGG
AGTTCATGCGCTTCAAGGTGCGCATGGAGGGCTCCGTGAACGGCCACGAGTTCGAGATCGAGGGCGAGGG
CGAGGGCCGCCCCTACGAGGGCACCCAGACCGCCAAGCTGAAGGTGACCAAGGGCGGCCCCCTGCCCTTC
GCCTGGGACATCCTGTCCCCTCAGTTCCAGTACGGCTCCAAGGCCTACGTGAAGCACCCCGCCGACATCC
CCGACTACTTGAAGCTGTCCTTCCCCGAGGGCTTCAAGTGGGAGCGCGTGATGAACTTCGAGGACGGCGG
CGTGGTGACCGTGACCCAGGACTCCTCCCTGCAGGACGGCGAGTTCATCTACAAGGTGAAGCTGCGCGGC
ACCAACTTCCCCTCCGACGGCCCCGTAATGCAGAAGAAGACCATGGGCTGGGAGGCCTCCACCGAGCGGA
TGTACCCCGAGGACGGCGCCCTGAAGGGCGAGATCAAGATGAGGCTGAAGCTGAAGGACGGCGGCCACTA
CGACGCCGAGGTCAAGACCACCTACATGGCCAAGAAGCCCGTGCAGCTGCCCGGCGCCTACAAGACCGAC
ATCAAGCTGGACATCACCTCCCACAACGAGGACTACACCATCGTGGAACAGTACGAGCGCGCCGAGGGCC
GCCACTCCACCGGCGCCTAAATGCATAAGCTTATCGATAATCAACCTCTGGATTACAAAATTTGTGAAAG
ATTGACTGGTATTCTTAACTATGTTGCTCCTTTTACGCTATGTGGATACGCTGCTTTAATGCCTTTGTAT
CATGCTATTGCTTCCCGTATGGCTTTCATTTTCTCCTCCTTGTATAAATCCTGGTTGCTGTCTCTTTATG
AGGAGTTGTGGCCCGTTGTCAGGCAACGTGGCGTGGTGTGCACTGTGTTTGCTGACGCAACCCCCACTGG
TTGGGGCATTGCCACCACCTGTCAGCTCCTTTCCGGGACTTTCGCTTTCCCCCTCCCTATTGCCACGGCG
GAACTCATCGCCGCCTGCCTTGCCCGCTGCTGGACAGGGGCTCGGCTGTTGGGCACTGACAATTCCGTGG
TGTTGTCGGGGAAATCATCGTCCTTTCCTTGGCTGCTCGCCTGTGTTGCCACCTGGATTCTGCGCGGGAC
GTCCTTCTGCTACGTCCCTTCGGCCCTCAATCCAGCGGACCTTCCTTCCCGCGGCCTGCTGCCGGCTCTG
CGGCCTCTTCCGCGTCTTCGCCTTCGCCCTCAGACGAGTCGGATCTCCCTTTGGGCCGCCTCCCCGCATC
GATACCGTCGACCCGGGCGGCCGCTTCGAGCAGACATGATAAGATACATTGATGAGTTTGGACAAACCAC
AACTAGAATGCAGTGAAAAAAATGCTTTATTTGTGAAATTTGTGATGCTATTGCTTTATTTGTAACCATT
ATAAGCTGCAATAAACAAGTTAACAACAACAATTGCATTCATTTTATGTTTCAGGTTCAGGGGGAGATGT
GGGAGGTTTTTTAAAGCAAGTAAAACCTCTACAAATGTGGTAAAATCGATAAGGATCTTCCTAGAGCATG
GCTACGTAGATAAGTAGCATGGCGGGTTAATCATTAACTACAAGGAACCCCTAGTGATGGAGTTGGCCAC
TCCCTCTCTGCGCGCTCGCTCGCTCACTGAGGCCGGGCGACCAAAGGTCGCCCGACGCCCGGGCTTTGCC
CGGGCGGCCTCAGTGAGCGAGCGAGCGCGCAGCTGCATTAATGAATCGGCCAACGCGCGGGGAGAGGCGG
TTTGCGTATTGGGCGCTCTTCCGCTTCCTCGCTCACTGACTCGCTGCGCTCGGTCGTTCGGCTGCGGCGA
GCGGTATCAGCTCACTCAAAGGCGGTAATACGGTTATCCACAGAATCAGGGGATAACGCAGGAAAGAACA
TGTGAGCAAAAGGCCAGCAAAAGGCCAGGAACCGTAAAAAGGCCGCGTTGCTGGCGTTTTTCCATAGGCT
CCGCCCCCCTGACGAGCATCACAAAAATCGACGCTCAAGTCAGAGGTGGCGAAACCCGACAGGACTATAA
AGATACCAGGCGTTTCCCCCTGGAAGCTCCCTCGTGCGCTCTCCTGTTCCGACCCTGCCGCTTACCGGAT
ACCTGTCCGCCTTTCTCCCTTCGGGAAGCGTGGCGCTTTCTCATAGCTCACGCTGTAGGTATCTCAGTTC
GGTGTAGGTCGTTCGCTCCAAGCTGGGCTGTGTGCACGAACCCCCCGTTCAGCCCGACCGCTGCGCCTTA
TCCGGTAACTATCGTCTTGAGTCCAACCCGGTAAGACACGACTTATCGCCACTGGCAGCAGCCACTGGTA
ACAGGATTAGCAGAGCGAGGTATGTAGGCGGTGCTACAGAGTTCTTGAAGTGGTGGCCTAACTACGGCTA
CACTAGAAGAACAGTATTTGGTATCTGCGCTCTGCTGAAGCCAGTTACCTTCGGAAAAAGAGTTGGTAGC
TCTTGATCCGGCAAACAAACCACCGCTGGTAGCGGTGGTTTTTTTGTTTGCAAGCAGCAGATTACGCGCA
GAAAAAAAGGATCTCAAGAAGATCCTTTGATCTTTTCTACGGGGTCTGACGCTCAGTGGAACGAAAACTC
ACGTTAAGGGATTTTGGTCATGAGATTATCAAAAAGGATCTTCACCTAGATCCTTTTAAATTAAAAATGA
AGTTTTAAATCAATCTAAAGTATATATGAGTAAACTTGGTCTGACAGTTACCAATGCTTAATCAGTGAGG
CACCTATCTCAGCGATCTGTCTATTTCGTTCATCCATAGTTGCCTGACTCCCCGTCGTGTAGATAACTAC
GATACGGGAGGGCTTACCATCTGGCCCCAGTGCTGCAATGATACCGCGAGACCCACGCTCACCGGCTCCA
GATTTATCAGCAATAAACCAGCCAGCCGGAAGGGCCGAGCGCAGAAGTGGTCCTGCAACTTTATCCGCCT
CCATCCAGTCTATTAATTGTTGCCGGGAAGCTAGAGTAAGTAGTTCGCCAGTTAATAGTTTGCGCAACGT
TGTTGCCATTGCTACAGGCATCGTGGTGTCACGCTCGTCGTTTGGTATGGCTTCATTCAGCTCCGGTTCC
CAACGATCAAGGCGAGTTACATGATCCCCCATGTTGTGCAAAAAAGCGGTTAGCTCCTTCGGTCCTCCGA
TCGTTGTCAGAAGTAAGTTGGCCGCAGTGTTATCACTCATGGTTATGGCAGCACTGCATAATTCTCTTAC
TGTCATGCCATCCGTAAGATGCTTTTCTGTGACTGGTGAGTACTCAACCAAGTCATTCTGAGAATAGTGT
ATGCGGCGACCGAGTTGCTCTTGCCCGGCGTCAATACGGGATAATACCGCGCCACATAGCAGAACTTTAA
AAGTGCTCATCATTGGAAAACGTTCTTCGGGGCGAAAACTCTCAAGGATCTTACCGCTGTTGAGATCCAG
TTCGATGTAACCCA
